>Addgene plasmid #76511 | MAP3K4 gRNA (BRDN0001148603) | addgene full sequence | sequence record 185980 | Addgene Assembled Sequence
CCCGGGTGCAAAGATGGATAAAGTTTTAAACAGAGAGGAATCTTTGCAGCTAATGGACCTTCTAGGTCTT
GAAAGGAGTGGGAATTGGCTCCGGTGCCCGTCAGTGGGCAGAGCGCACATCGCCCACAGTCCCCGAGAAG
TTGGGGGGAGGGGTCGGCAATTGATCCGGTGCCTAGAGAAGGTGGCGCGGGGTAAACTGGGAAAGTGATG
TCGTGTACTGGCTCCGCCTTTTTCCCGAGGGTGGGGGAGAACCGTATATAAGTGCAGTAGTCGCCGTGAA
CGTTCTTTTTCGCAACGGGTTTGCCGCCAGAACACAGGTAAGTGCCGTGTGTGGTTCCCGCGGGCCTGGC
CTCTTTACGGGTTATGGCCCTTGCGTGCCTTGAATTACTTCCACCTGGCTGCAGTACGTGATTCTTGATC
CCGAGCTTCGGGTTGGAAGTGGGTGGGAGAGTTCGAGGCCTTGCGCTTAAGGAGCCCCTTCGCCTCGTGC
TTGAGTTGAGGCCTGGCCTGGGCGCTGGGGCCGCCGCGTGCGAATCTGGTGGCACCTTCGCGCCTGTCTC
GCTGCTTTCGATAAGTCTCTAGCCATTTAAAATTTTTGATGACCTGCTGCGACGCTTTTTTTCTGGCAAG
ATAGTCTTGTAAATGCGGGCCAAGATCTGCACACTGGTATTTCGGTTTTTGGGGCCGCGGGCGGCGACGG
GGCCCGTGCGTCCCAGCGCACATGTTCGGCGAGGCGGGGCCTGCGAGCGCGGCCACCGAGAATCGGACGG
GGGTAGTCTCAAGCTGGCCGGCCTGCTCTGGTGCCTGGCCTCGCGCCGCCGTGTATCGCCCCGCCCTGGG
CGGCAAGGCTGGCCCGGTCGGCACCAGTTGCGTGAGCGGAAAGATGGCCGCTTCCCGGCCCTGCTGCAGG
GAGCTCAAAATGGAGGACGCGGCGCTCGGGAGAGCGGGCGGGTGAGTCACCCACACAAAGGAAAAGGGCC
TTTCCGTCCTCAGCCGTCGCTTCATGTGACTCCACGGAGTACCGGGCGCCGTCCAGGCACCTCGATTAGT
TCTCGAGCTTTTGGAGTACGTCGTCTTTAGGTTGGGGGGAGGGGTTTTATGCGATGGAGTTTCCCCACAC
TGAGTGGGTGGAGACTGAAGTTAGGCCAGCTTGGCACTTGATGTAATTCTCCTTGGAATTTGCCCTTTTT
GAGTTTGGATCTTGGTTCATTCTCAAGCCTCAGACAGTGGTTCAAAGTTTTTTTCTTCCATTTCAGGTGT
CGTGACGTACGGCCACCATGACCGAGTACAAGCCCACGGTGCGCCTCGCCACCCGCGACGACGTCCCCAG
GGCCGTACGCACCCTCGCCGCCGCGTTCGCCGACTACCCCGCCACGCGCCACACCGTCGATCCGGACCGC
CACATCGAGCGGGTCACCGAGCTGCAAGAACTCTTCCTCACGCGCGTCGGGCTCGACATCGGCAAGGTGT
GGGTCGCGGACGACGGCGCCGCCGTGGCGGTCTGGACCACGCCGGAGAGCGTCGAAGCGGGGGCGGTGTT
CGCCGAGATCGGCCCGCGCATGGCCGAGTTGAGCGGTTCCCGGCTGGCCGCGCAGCAACAGATGGAAGGC
CTCCTGGCGCCGCACCGGCCCAAGGAGCCCGCGTGGTTCCTGGCCACCGTCGGAGTCTCGCCCGACCACC
AGGGCAAGGGTCTGGGCAGCGCCGTCGTGCTCCCCGGAGTGGAGGCGGCCGAGCGCGCCGGGGTGCCCGC
CTTCCTGGAGACCTCCGCGCCCCGCAACCTCCCCTTCTACGAGCGGCTCGGCTTCACCGTCACCGCCGAC
GTCGAGGTGCCCGAAGGACCGCGCACCTGGTGCATGACCCGCAAGCCCGGTGCCTGAACGCGTTAAGTCG
ACAATCAACCTCTGGATTACAAAATTTGTGAAAGATTGACTGGTATTCTTAACTATGTTGCTCCTTTTAC
GCTATGTGGATACGCTGCTTTAATGCCTTTGTATCATGCTATTGCTTCCCGTATGGCTTTCATTTTCTCC
TCCTTGTATAAATCCTGGTTGCTGTCTCTTTATGAGGAGTTGTGGCCCGTTGTCAGGCAACGTGGCGTGG
TGTGCACTGTGTTTGCTGACGCAACCCCCACTGGTTGGGGCATTGCCACCACCTGTCAGCTCCTTTCCGG
GACTTTCGCTTTCCCCCTCCCTATTGCCACGGCGGAACTCATCGCCGCCTGCCTTGCCCGCTGCTGGACA
GGGGCTCGGCTGTTGGGCACTGACAATTCCGTGGTGTTGTCGGGGAAATCATCGTCCTTTCCTTGGCTGC
TCGCCTGTGTTGCCACCTGGATTCTGCGCGGGACGTCCTTCTGCTACGTCCCTTCGGCCCTCAATCCAGC
GGACCTTCCTTCCCGCGGCCTGCTGCCGGCTCTGCGGCCTCTTCCGCGTCTTCGCCTTCGCCCTCAGACG
AGTCGGATCTCCCTTTGGGCCGCCTCCCCGCGTCGACTTTAAGACCAATGACTTACAAGGCAGCTGTAGA
TCTTAGCCACTTTTTAAAAGAAAAGGGGGGACTGGAAGGGCTAATTCACTCCCAACGAAGACAAGATCTG
CTTTTTGCTTGTACTGGGTCTCTCTGGTTAGACCAGATCTGAGCCTGGGAGCTCTCTGGCTAACTAGGGA
ACCCACTGCTTAAGCCTCAATAAAGCTTGCCTTGAGTGCTTCAAGTAGTGTGTGCCCGTCTGTTGTGTGA
CTCTGGTAACTAGAGATCCCTCAGACCCTTTTAGTCAGTGTGGAAAATCTCTAGCAGTACGTATAGTAGT
TCATGTCATCTTATTATTCAGTATTTATAACTTGCAAAGAAATGAATATCAGAGAGTGAGAGGAACTTGT
TTATTGCAGCTTATAATGGTTACAAATAAAGCAATAGCATCACAAATTTCACAAATAAAGCATTTTTTTC
ACTGCATTCTAGTTGTGGTTTGTCCAAACTCATCAATGTATCTTATCATGTCTGGCTCTAGCTATCCCGC
CCCTAACTCCGCCCATCCCGCCCCTAACTCCGCCCAGTTCCGCCCATTCTCCGCCCCATGGCTGACTAAT
TTTTTTTATTTATGCAGAGGCCGAGGCCGCCTCGGCCTCTGAGCTATTCCAGAAGTAGTGAGGAGGCTTT
TTTGGAGGCCTAGGGACGTACCCAATTCGCCCTATAGTGAGTCGTATTACGCGCGCTCACTGGCCGTCGT
TTTACAACGTCGTGACTGGGAAAACCCTGGCGTTACCCAACTTAATCGCCTTGCAGCACATCCCCCTTTC
GCCAGCTGGCGTAATAGCGAAGAGGCCCGCACCGATCGCCCTTCCCAACAGTTGCGCAGCCTGAATGGCG
AATGGG
[124 nt withheld, positions 3367-3490]
C
[91 nt withheld, positions 3492-3582]
A
[49 nt withheld, positions 3584-3632]
CCTTTGACGTTGGAGTCCACGTTCTTT
[37 nt withheld, positions 3660-3696]
ACCCTATCTCGGTCTATTCTTTTGATTTATAAGGGATTTTGCCGATTTCGGCCTATTGGTTAAAAAATGA
GCTGATTTAACAAAAATTTAACGCGAATTTTAACAAAATATTAACGCTTACAATTTAGGTGGCACTTTTC
GGGGAAATGTGCGCGGAACCCCTATTTGTTTATTTTTCTAAATACATTCAAATATGTATCCGCTCATGAG
ACAATAACCCTGATAAATGCTTCAATAATATTGAAAAAGGAAGAGTATGAGTATTCAACATTTCCGTGTC
GCCCTTATTCCCTTTTTTGCGGCATTTTGCCTTCCTGTTTTTGCTCACCCAGAAACGCTGGTGAAAGTAA
AAGATGCTGAAGATCAGTTGGGTGCACGAGTGGGTTACATCGAACTGGATCTCAACAGCGGTAAGATCCT
TGAGAGTTTTCGCCCCGAAGAACGTTTTCCAATGATGAGCACTTTTAAAGTTCTGCTATGTGGCGCGGTA
TTATCCCGTATTGACGCCGGGCAAGAGCAACTCGGTCGCCGCATACACTATTCTCAGAATGACTTGGTTG
AGTACTCACCAGTCACAGAAAAGCATCTTACGGATGGCATGACAGTAAGAGAATTATGCAGTGCTGCCAT
AACCATGAGTGATAACACTGCGGCCAACTTACTTCTGACAACGATCGGAGGACCGAAGGAGCTAACCGCT
TTTTTGCACAACATGGGGGATCATGTAACTCGCCTTGATCGTTGGGAACCGGAGCTGAATGAAGCCATAC
CAAACGACGAGCGTGACACCACGATGCCTGTAGCAATGGCAACAACGTTGCGCAAACTATTAACTGGCGA
ACTACTTACTCTAGCTTCCCGGCAACAATTAATAGACTGGATGGAGGCGGATAAAGTTGCAGGACCACTT
CTGCGCTCGGCCCTTCCGGCTGGCTGGTTTATTGCTGATAAATCTGGAGCCGGTGAGCGTGGGTCTCGCG
GTATCATTGCAGCACTGGGGCCAGATGGTAAGCCCTCCCGTATCGTAGTTATCTACACGACGGGGAGTCA
GGCAACTATGGATGAACGAAATAGACAGATCGCTGAGATAGGTGCCTCACTGATTAAGCATTGGTAACTG
TCAGACCAAGTTTACTCATATATACTTTAGATTGATTTAAAACTTCATTTTTAATTTAAAAGGATCTAGG
TGAAGATCCTTTTTGATAATCTCATGACCAAAATCCCTTAACGTGAGTTTTCGTTCCACTGAGCGTCAGA
CCCCGTAGAAAAGATCAAAGGATCTTCTTGAGATCCTTTTTTTCTGCGCGTAATCTGCTGCTTGCAAACA
AAAAAACCACCGCTACCAGCGGTGGTTTGTTTGCCGGATCAAGAGCTACCAACTCTTTTTCCGAAGGTAA
CTGGCTTCAGCAGAGCGCAGATACCAAATACTGTTCTTCTAGTGTAGCCGTAGTTAGGCCACCACTTCAA
GAACTCTGTAGCACCGCCTACATACCTCGCTCTGCTAATCCTGTTACCAGTGGCTGCTGCCAGTGGCGAT
AAGTCGTGTCTTACCGGGTTGGACTCAAGACGATAGTTACCGGATAAGGCGCAGCGGTCGGGCTGAACGG
GGGGTTCGTGCACACAGCCCAGCTTGGAGCGAACGACCTACACCGAACTGAGATACCTACAGCGTGAGCT
ATGAGAAAGCGCCACGCTTCCCGAAGGGAGAAAGGCGGACAGGTATCCGGTAAGCGGCAGGGTCGGAACA
GGAGAGCGCACGAGGGAGCTTCCAGGGGGAAACGCCTGGTATCTTTATAGTCCTGTCGGGTTTCGCCACC
TCTGACTTGAGCGTCGATTTTTGTGATGCTCGTCAGGGGGGCGGAGCCTATGGAAAAACGCCAGCAACGC
GGCCTTTTTACGGTTCCTGGCCTTTTGCTGGCCTTTTGCTCACATGTTCTTTCCTGCGTTATCCCCTGAT
TCTGTGGATAACCGTATTACCGCCTTTGAGTGAGCTGATACCGCTCGCCGCAGCCGAACGACCGAGCGCA
GCGAGTCAGTGAGCGAGGAAGCGGAAGAGCGCCCAATACGCAAACCGCCTCTCCCCGCGCGTTGGCCGAT
TCATTAATGCAGCTGGCACGACAGGTTTCCCGACTGGAAAGCGGGCAGTGAGCGCAACGCAATTAATGTG
AGTTAGCTCACTCATTAGGCACCCCAGGCTTTACACTTTATGCTTCCGGCTCGTATGTTGTGTGGAATTG
TGAGCGGATAACAATTTCACACAGGAAACAGCTATGACCATGATTACGCCAAGCGCGCAATTAACCCTCA
CTAAAGGGAACAAAAGCTGGAGCTGCAAGCTTAATGTAGTCTTATGCAATACTCTTGTAGTCTTGCAACA
TGGTAACGATGAGTTAGCAACATGCCTTACAAGGAGAGAAAAAGCACCGTGCATGCCGATTGGTGGAAGT
AAGGTGGTACGATCGTGCCTTATTAGGAAGGCAACAGACGGGTCTGACATGGATTGGACGAACCACTGAA
TTGCCGCATTGCAGAGATATTGTATTTAAGTGCCTAGCTCGATACATAAACGGGTCTCTCTGGTTAGACC
AGATCTGAGCCTGGGAGCTCTCTGGCTAACTAGGGAACCCACTGCTTAAGCCTCAATAAAGCTTGCCTTG
AGTGCTTCAAGTAGTGTGTGCCCGTCTGTTGTGTGACTCTGGTAACTAGAGATCCCTCAGACCCTTTTAG
TCAGTGTGGAAAATCTCTAGCAGTGGCGCCCGAACAGGGACTTGAAAGCGAAAGGGAAACCAGAGGAGCT
CTCTCGACGCAGGACTCGGCTTGCTGAAGCGCGCACGGCAAGAGGCGAGGGGCGGCGACTGGTGAGTACG
CCAAAAATTTTGACTAGCGGAGGCTAGAAGGAGAGAGATGGGTGCGAGAGCGTCAGTATTAAGCGGGGGA
GAATTAGATCGCGATGGGAAAAAATTCGGTTAAGGCCAGGGGGAAAGAAAAAATATAAATTAAAACATAT
AGTATGGGCAAGCAGGGAGCTAGAACGATTCGCAGTTAATCCTGGCCTGTTAGAAACATCAGAAGGCTGT
AGACAAATACTGGGACAGCTACAACCATCCCTTCAGACAGGATCAGAAGAACTTAGATCATTATATAATA
CAGTAGCAACCCTCTATTGTGTGCATCAAAGGATAGAGATAAAAGACACCAAGGAAGCTTTAGACAAGAT
AGAGGAAGAGCAAAACAAAAGTAAGACCACCGCACAGCAAGCGGCCGCTGATCTTCAGACCTGGAGGAGG
AGATATGAGGGACAATTGGAGAAGTGAATTATATAAATATAAAGTAGTAAAAATTGAACCATTAGGAGTA
GCACCCACCAAGGCAAAGAGAAGAGTGGTGCAGAGAGAAAAAAGAGCAGTGGGAATAGGAGCTTTGTTCC
TTGGGTTCTTGGGAGCAGCAGGAAGCACTATGGGCGCAGCGTCAATGACGCTGACGGTACAGGCCAGACA
ATTATTGTCTGGTATAGTGCAGCAGCAGAACAATTTGCTGAGGGCTATTGAGGCGCAACAGCATCTGTTG
CAACTCACAGTCTGGGGCATCAAGCAGCTCCAGGCAAGAATCCTGGCTGTGGAAAGATACCTAAAGGATC
AACAGCTCCTGGGGATTTGGGGTTGCTCTGGAAAACTCATTTGCACCACTGCTGTGCCTTGGAATGCTAG
TTGGAGTAATAAATCTCTGGAACAGATTTGGAATCACACGACCTGGATGGAGTGGGACAGAGAAATTAAC
AATTACACAAGCTTAATACACTCCTTAATTGAAGAATCGCAAAACCAGCAAGAAAAGAATGAACAAGAAT
TATTGGAATTAGATAAATGGGCAAGTTTGTGGAATTGGTTTAACATAACAAATTGGCTGTGGTATATAAA
ATTATTCATAATGATAGTAGGAGGCTTGGTAGGTTTAAGAATAGTTTTTGCTGTACTTTCTATAGTGAAT
AGAGTTAGGCAGGGATATTCACCATTATCGTTTCAGACCCACCTCCCAACCCCGAGGGGACCCAGAGAGG
GCCTATTTCCCATGATTCCTTCATATTTGCATATACGATACAAGGCTGTTAGAGAGATAATTAGAATTAA
TTTGACTGTAAACACAAAGATATTAGTACAAAATACGTGACGTAGAAAGTAATAATTTCTTGGGTAGTTT
GCAGTTTTAAAATTATGTTTTAAAATGGACTATCATATGCTTACCGTAACTTGAAAGTATTTCGATTTCT
TGGCTTTATATATCTTGTGGAAAGGACGAAACACCGATAACTCATTACATACGGGGGTTTTAGAGCTAGA
AATAGCAAGTTAAAATAAGGCTAGTCCGTTATCAACTTGAAAAAGTGGCACCGAGTCGGTGCTTTTTTAA
GCTTGGCGTAACTAGATCTTGAGACAAATGGCAGTATTCATCCACAATTTTAAAAGAAAAGGGGGGATTG
GGGGGTACAGTGCAGGGGAAAGAATAGTAGACATAATAGCAACAGACATACAAACTAAAGAATTACAAAA
ACAAATTACAAAAATTCAAAATTTTCGGGTTTATTACAGGGACAGCAGAGATCCACTTTGGCGCCGGCTC
GAGGGGG
Features (pLannotate 1.2.2; 29 found; start..end, strand, type, name):
     14..80      +  CDS            small t antigen (fragment): SV40 (simian virus 40) small t antigen
    106..317     +  promoter       EF-1α core promoter: core promoter for human elongation factor EF-1α
    318..1256    +  intron         EF-1α intron A: intron upstream of the start codon of human EF-1α
   1278..1877    +  CDS            PuroR (fragment): puromycin N-acetyltransferase; pac from Streptomyces; confers resistance to puromycin
   1893..2481    +  misc_feature   WPRE: woodchuck hepatitis virus posttranscriptional regulatory element
   2532..2551    +  misc_feature   cPPT/CTS (fragment): central polypurine tract and central termination sequence of HIV-1
   2553..2786    +  LTR            3' LTR (ΔU3): self-inactivating 3' long terminal repeat (LTR) from HIV-1
   2864..2985    +  polyA_signal   SV40 poly(A) signal: SV40 polyadenylation signal
   3025..3160    +  rep_origin     SV40 ori: SV40 origin of replication
   3181..3199    -  promoter       T7 promoter: promoter for bacteriophage T7 RNA polymerase
   3207..3362    +  CDS            lacZα (fragment): LacZα fragment of β-galactosidase; lacZ fragment
   3367..3795    +  rep_origin     f1 ori (sequence partly withheld): f1 bacteriophage origin of replication; arrow indicates direction of (+) strand synthesis
   3848..3952    +  promoter       AmpR promoter: bla
   3953..4813    +  CDS            AmpR: β-lactamase; bla; confers resistance to ampicillin, carbenicillin, and related antibiotics
   4984..5572    +  rep_origin     ori: high-copy-number ColE1/pMB1/pBR322/pUC origin of replication
   5755..5847    +  CDS            lacI (fragment): lac repressor; lacI; The lac repressor binds to the lac operator to inhibit transcription in E. coli. This inhibition can be relieved by adding lactose or isopropyl-β-D-thiogalactopyranoside (IPTG).
   5860..5881    +  protein_bind   CAP binding site: CAP binding activates transcription in the presence of cAMP. E. coli catabolite activator protein
   5896..5926    +  promoter       lac promoter: promoter for the E. coli lac operon
   5934..5950    +  protein_bind   lac operator: The lac repressor binds to the lac operator to inhibit transcription in E. coli. This inhibition can be relieved by adding lactose or isopropyl-β-D-thiogalactopyranoside (IPTG). lac repressor encoded by lacI
   5995..6013    +  promoter       T3 promoter: promoter for bacteriophage T3 RNA polymerase
   6041..6267    +  promoter       RSV promoter: Rous sarcoma virus enhancer/promoter
   6268..6448    +  LTR            5' LTR (truncated): truncated 5' long terminal repeat (LTR) from HIV-1
   6495..6620    +  misc_feature   HIV-1 Ψ: packaging signal of human immunodeficiency virus type 1
   6604..6967    +  CDS            HIV-1 gag (fragment): gag protein from human immunodeficiency virus 1; gag
   7113..7346    +  misc_feature   RRE: The Rev response element (RRE) of HIV-1 allows for Rev-dependent mRNA export from the nucleus to the cytoplasm.
   7723..7749    +  CDS            Rev (fragment): human immunodeficiency virus 1 (HIV-1) Rev protein; rev; enhances nuclear export of unspliced and incompletely spliced viral mRNAs
   7753..7993    +  promoter       U6 promoter: RNA polymerase III promoter for human U6 snRNA
   8023..8098    +  misc_RNA       gRNA scaffold: guide RNA scaffold for the Streptococcus pyogenes CRISPR/Cas9 system
   8154..8271    +  misc_feature   cPPT/CTS: central polypurine tract and central termination sequence of HIV-1
