[The description below was written by a language model from this plasmid's Addgene catalogue record and pLannotate feature annotations shown in this document.]
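Description:
MAP3K4 gRNA (BRDN0001148603) is a third-generation lentiviral guide RNA plasmid built on the lentiGuide-Puro backbone and designed to target human MAP3K4 (also known as MEKK4 or MTK1), a MAP kinase kinase kinase. It is propagated in E. coli as a high-copy plasmid through a ColE1/pUC-type origin with ampicillin selection from the β-lactamase gene. The backbone also carries an f1 origin, an SV40 origin and poly(A) signal, and residual lac and T7/T3 promoter elements left over from the cloning vector.

The lentiviral portion begins with an RSV promoter fused to a truncated HIV-1 5' LTR, which makes genomic RNA production independent of Tat. This is followed by the Ψ packaging signal with a partial gag sequence and by the Rev response element for Rev-dependent nuclear export. Downstream, a human U6 RNA polymerase III promoter drives the MAP3K4-specific spacer joined to the Streptococcus pyogenes Cas9 guide RNA scaffold. A cPPT/CTS element that aids nuclear import of the viral genome sits between this unit and a second cassette. In that cassette, the EF-1α core promoter with its intron A expresses puromycin N-acetyltransferase for selecting transduced mammalian cells. A WPRE enhances transcript expression, and the unit ends in a self-inactivating ΔU3 3' LTR.

The plasmid does not encode Cas9, so it must be paired with a separate Cas9 vector or used in cells that already express the nuclease. The guide was designed against several MAP3K4 reference transcripts, and the construct belongs to a human kinome gRNA collection associated with work on optimized sgRNA design. It is suited to Cas9-mediated disruption of MAP3K4.
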