Addgene plasmid #76511: MAP3K4 gRNA (BRDN0001148603)
Purpose: 3rd generation lentiviral gRNA plasmid targeting human MAP3K4
Depositing lab: John Doench & David Root. Depositing organization: Broad Institute. Publication: Optimized sgRNA design to maximize activity and minimize off-target effects of CRISPR-Cas9. Doench JG, Fusi N, Sullender M, Hegde M, Vaimberg EW, Donovan KF, Smith I, Tothova Z, Wilen C, Orchard R, Virgin HW, Listgarten J, Root DE. Nat Biotechnol. 2016 Jan 18. doi: 10.1038/nbt.3437. PubMed 26780180.
Backbone
  Vector backbone: lentiGuide-Puro
  Backbone manufacturer: Zhang Lab (Addgene plasmid # 52963)
  Vector type: Mammalian Expression, Lentiviral, CRISPR
  Selectable markers: Puromycin
Growth in bacteria
  Bacterial resistance: Ampicillin, 100 μg/mL
  Growth temperature: 37°C
  Growth strain: DH5alpha
  Copy number: High Copy
Gene/Insert
  Gene/Insert name: MAP3K4 (alt names: MAP3K4; NM_001291958.1)
  gRNA/shRNA sequence: ATAACTCATTACATACGGGG
  Species: H. sapiens (human)
  Entrez Gene: MAP3K4 (a.k.a. MAPKKK4, MEKK 4, MEKK4, MTK1, PRO0412)
  Promoter: hU6
  Cloning method: Unknown
  Sequencing primers: 5′ U6-F; 3′ pS2-R
Terms and licenses: Academic/Nonprofit Terms; Industry Terms: Not Available to Industry
Depositor comments: The gRNA was designed to target the following Genbank reference sequence(s): NM_001291958.1,NM_001301072.1,NM_005922.3,NM_006724.3. Note that this plasmid does NOT contain Cas9. It should be used in conjunction with lentiCas9-Blast (Addgene #52962) or otherwise with cell lines already expressing Cas9. Browse the full kinome gRNA library at http://www.addgene.org/pooled-library/broadgpp-human-kinome/ or visit http://www.broadinstitute.org/rnai/public/ for detailed protocols and information.
How to cite: MAP3K4 gRNA (BRDN0001148603) was a gift from John Doench & David Root (Addgene plasmid # 76511 ; http://n2t.net/addgene:76511 ; RRID:Addgene_76511)
