>Addgene plasmid #76511 | MAP3K4 gRNA (BRDN0001148603) | depositor partial sequence | sequence record 143971 | Target Sequence
ATAACTCATTACATACGGGG
