>Addgene plasmid #76511 | MAP3K4 gRNA (BRDN0001148603) | addgene partial sequence | sequence record 185979 | hU6-F
TAGAAAGTAATAATTTCTTGGGTAGTTTGCAGTTTTAAAATTATGTTTTAAAATGGACTATCATATGCTT
ACCGTAACTTGAAAGTATTTCGATTTCTTGGCTTTATATATCTTGTGGAAAGGACGAAACACCGATAACT
CATTACATACGGGGTTTTAGAGCTAGAAATAGCAAGTTAAAATAAGGCTAGTCCGTTATCAACTTGAAAA
AGTGGCACCGAGTCGGTGCTTTTTTAAGCTTGGCGTAACTAGATCTTGAGACAAATGGCAGTATTCATCC
ACAATTTTAAAAGAAAAGGGGGGATTGGGGGGTACAGTGCAGGGGAAAGAATAGTAGACATAATAGCAAC
AGACATACAAACTAAAGAATTACAAAAACAAATTACAAAAATTCAAAATTTTCGGGTTTATTACAGGGAC
AGCAGAGATCCACTTTGGCGCCGGCTCGAGGGGGCCCGGGTGCAAAGATGGATAAAGTTTTAAACAGAGA
GGAATCTTTGCAGCTAATGGACCTTCTAGGTCTTGAAAGGAGTGGGAATTGGCTCCGGTGCCCGTCAGTG
GGCAGAGCGC
